Addgene plasmid #195712: pGEX SYT1 C2AB
Purpose: Bacterial expression plasmid encoding GST-tagged SYT1 C2AB domain
Depositing lab: Edwin Chapman. Depositing organization: University of Wisconsin, Madison. Publication: Synaptotagmin 9 Modulates Spontaneous Neurotransmitter Release in Striatal Neurons by Regulating Substance P Secretion. Seibert MJ, Evans CS, Stanley KS, Wu Z, Chapman ER. J Neurosci. 2023 Mar 1;43(9):1475-1491. doi: 10.1523/JNEUROSCI.1857-22.2023. Epub 2023 Feb 2. PubMed 36732068.
Backbone
  Vector backbone: pGEX
  Vector type: Bacterial Expression
Growth in bacteria
  Bacterial resistance: Ampicillin, 100 μg/mL
  Growth temperature: 37°C
  Growth strain: DH5alpha
  Growth instructions: Use BL21 for protein expression
  Copy number: High Copy
Gene/Insert
  Gene/Insert name: Syt1
  Species: R. norvegicus (rat)
  Mutation: encodes amino acids 96-421 of mouse SYT1
  Entrez Gene: Syt1 (a.k.a. P65)
  Tag / fusion protein: GST (N terminal on backbone)
  Cloning method: Restriction Enzyme; 5′ cloning site Unknown (unknown if destroyed); 3′ cloning site Unknown (unknown if destroyed)
Terms and licenses: Academic/Nonprofit Terms; Industry Terms: Not Available to Industry
Depositor comments: Please visit https://www.biorxiv.org/content/10.1101/2022.04.18.488681v2 for bioRxiv preprint.
How to cite: pGEX SYT1 C2AB was a gift from Edwin Chapman (Addgene plasmid # 195712 ; http://n2t.net/addgene:195712 ; RRID:Addgene_195712)
