[The description below was written by a language model from this plasmid's Addgene catalogue record and pLannotate feature annotations shown in this document.]
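Description:
pGEX SYT1 C2AB is a bacterial expression plasmid of about 5.9 kb, built on a pGEX backbone, for producing the cytoplasmic tandem C2 domains (C2A and C2B) of synaptotagmin 1 as a glutathione S-transferase fusion in E. coli. It replicates from a high-copy ColE1/pMB1-type origin and is selected with ampicillin through the bla (β-lactamase) gene and its own promoter. Short remnants of pBR322 rop and bom sequences, a lac promoter/lacZα segment and a small E. coli yciV fragment are also annotated. These are backbone carry-over rather than functional payload.

The expression cassette consists of the hybrid tac promoter followed by a lac operator, then the Schistosoma japonicum GST coding sequence, with the Syt1 fragment placed downstream so that GST sits at the N-terminus of the fusion. A lacI gene on the plasmid supplies lac repressor, keeping the tac promoter off until it is induced with IPTG. The insert covers amino acids 96–421 of SYT1, that is, the protein without its luminal and transmembrane regions. The record is inconsistent about species: the insert is listed as rat, while the mutation field and the automated annotation both refer to mouse SYT1. The cloning sites are recorded as unknown, and no protease cleavage site between GST and the insert is annotated.

The stated purpose is bacterial production of the GST-tagged C2AB domain, and the GST tag allows purification on glutathione resin. The depositor indicates a BL21 strain for protein expression. The associated work concerns synaptotagmin function in neurotransmitter and neuropeptide release, where SYT1 acts as a calcium sensor that binds acidic phospholipids.
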