Features (pLannotate 1.2.2; 17 found; start..end, strand, type, name):
     46..74      +  promoter       tac promoter: strong E. coli promoter; hybrid between the trp and lac UV5 promoters
     82..98      +  protein_bind   lac operator: The lac repressor binds to the lac operator to inhibit transcription in E. coli. This inhibition can be relieved by adding lactose or isopropyl-β-D-thiogalactopyranoside (IPTG). lac repressor encoded by lacI
    121..774     +  CDS            GST26_SCHJA: Experimental evidence at protein level: Swiss-Prot protein existence level 1. GST isoenzymes appear to play a central role in the parasite detoxification system. Other functions are also suspected including a role in increasing the solubility of haematin in the parasite gut. From Schistosoma japonicum (Blood fluke).
    805..1779    +  CDS            Syt1 (fragment): SYT1_MOUSE - Experimental evidence at protein level: Swiss-Prot protein existence level 1. Calcium sensor that participates in triggering neurotransmitter release at the synapse (PubMed:11242035). May have a regulatory role in the membrane interactions during trafficking of synaptic vesicles at the active zone of the synapse (PubMed:7961887). It binds acidic phospholipids with a specificity that requires the presence of both an acidic head group and a diacyl backbone. A Ca(2+)- dependent interaction between synaptotagmin and putative receptors for activated protein kinase C has also been repor
   1808..1847    +  CDS            rop (fragment): Rop protein, which maintains plasmids at low copy number; rop
   1949..1989    +  misc_feature   bom (fragment): basis of mobility region from pBR322
   2094..2198    +  promoter       AmpR promoter: bla
   2199..3059    +  CDS            AmpR: β-lactamase; bla; confers resistance to ampicillin, carbenicillin, and related antibiotics
   3230..3818    +  rep_origin     ori: high-copy-number ColE1/pMB1/pBR322/pUC origin of replication
   4004..4055    -  misc_feature   bom (fragment): basis of mobility region from pBR322
   4062..4139    +  promoter       lacI promoter: lacI
   4140..5222    +  CDS            lacI: lac repressor; lacI; The lac repressor binds to the lac operator to inhibit transcription in E. coli. This inhibition can be relieved by adding lactose or isopropyl-β-D-thiogalactopyranoside (IPTG).
   5235..5256    +  protein_bind   CAP binding site: CAP binding activates transcription in the presence of cAMP. E. coli catabolite activator protein
   5271..5301    +  promoter       lac promoter: promoter for the E. coli lac operon
   5309..5325    +  protein_bind   lac operator: The lac repressor binds to the lac operator to inhibit transcription in E. coli. This inhibition can be relieved by adding lactose or isopropyl-β-D-thiogalactopyranoside (IPTG). lac repressor encoded by lacI
   5345..5518    +  CDS            lacZα: LacZα fragment of β-galactosidase; lacZ fragment
   5782..5898    -  CDS            yciV (fragment): RNAAM_ECOLI - Also known as trpH From Escherichia coli (strain K12).
>Addgene plasmid #195712 | pGEX SYT1 C2AB | addgene full sequence | sequence record 383645 | Addgene NGS Result
GCGCCGACATCATAACGGTTCTGGCAAATATTCTGAAATGAGCTGTTGACAATTAATCATCGGCTCGTAT
AATGTGTGGAATTGTGAGCGGATAACAATTTCACACAGGAAACAGTATTCATGTCCCCTATACTAGGTTA
TTGGAAAATTAAGGGCCTTGTGCAACCCACTCGACTTCTTTTGGAATATCTTGAAGAAAAATATGAAGAG
CATTTGTATGAGCGCGATGAAGGTGATAAATGGCGAAACAAAAAGTTTGAATTGGGTTTGGAGTTTCCCA
ATCTTCCTTATTATATTGATGGTGATGTTAAATTAACACAGTCTATGGCCATCATACGTTATATAGCTGA
CAAGCACAACATGTTGGGTGGTTGTCCAAAAGAGCGTGCAGAGATTTCAATGCTTGAAGGAGCGGTTTTG
GATATTAGATACGGTGTTTCGAGAATTGCATATAGTAAAGACTTTGAAACTCTCAAAGTTGATTTTCTTA
GCAAGCTACCTGAAATGCTGAAAATGTTCGAAGATCGTTTATGTCATAAAACATATTTAAATGGTGATCA
TGTAACCCATCCTGACTTCATGTTGTATGACGCTCTTGATGTTGTTTTATACATGGACCCAATGTGCCTG
GATGCGTTCCCAAAATTAGTTTGTTTTAAAAAACGTATTGAAGCTATCCCACAAATTGATAAGTACTTGA
AATCCAGCAAGTATATAGCATGGCCTTTGCAGGGCTGGCAAGCCACGTTTGGTGGTGGCGACCATCCTCC
AAAATCGGATCTGGTTCCGCGTGGATCCATGGGAGGAAAGAACGCCATTAACATGAAAGACGTGAAAGAC
TTAGGGAAGACCATGAAGGATCAGGCCCTTAAGGATGACGATGCTGAAACCGGACTGACTGATGGAGAAG
AAAAGGAAGAGCCCAAGGAAGAGGAGAAACTGGGAAAGCTCCAATATTCACTGGACTATGACTTCCAGAA
TAACCAGCTGTTGGTGGGAATCATCCAGGCTGCTGAACTGCCCGCCCTGGACATGGGGGGTACATCCGAT
CCATACGTCAAAGTCTTCCTGCTGCCTGACAAAAAGAAGAAATTTGAGACTAAAGTCCACCGGAAAACCC
TCAATCCAGTCTTCAATGAACAATTTACTTTCAAGGTACCCTACTCGGAATTAGGTGGCAAAACCCTGGT
GATGGCTGTGTATGACTTTGATCGCTTCTCCAAGCACGACATCATCGGAGAGTTCAAAGTTCCTATGAAC
ACCGTGGATTTTGGCCATGTGACCGAGGAGTGGCGCGATCTCCAGAGCGCTGAGAAAGAAGAGCAAGAGA
AACTGGGTGACATCTGCTTCTCCCTCCGCTACGTCCCTACTGCCGGCAAACTGACTGTTGTCATTCTGGA
AGCCAAGAACCTGAAGAAGATGGATGTGGGTGGCTTATCTGATCCCTACGTGAAGATTCACCTGATGCAG
AACGGTAAGAGGCTGAAGAAGAAAAAGACGACGATTAAGAAGAACACACTCAACCCCTACTACAACGAGT
CCTTCAGCTTTGAAGTTCCGTTCGAGCAAATCCAGAAAGTGCAAGTGGTGGTAACTGTTTTGGACTATGA
CAAGATTGGCAAGAACGACGCCATCGGCAAAGTCTTCGTTGGTTACAACAGCACTGGGGCGGAGCTGCGA
CACTGGTCAGACATGCTGGCCAACCCCCGGCGACCCATCGCACAGTGGCACACTCTGCAGGTAGAGGAGG
AGGTTGATGCCATGCTGGCTGTCAAGAAGTAAGAATTCATCGTGACTGACTGACGATCTGCCTCGCGCGT
TTCGGTGATGACGGTGAAAACCTCTGACACATGCAGCTCCCGGAGACGGTCACAGCTTGTCTGTAAGCGG
ATGCCGGGAGCAGACAAGCCCGTCAGGGCGCGTCAGCGGGTGTTGGCGGGTGTCGGGGCGCAGCCATGAC
CCAGTCACGTAGCGATAGCGGAGTGTATAATTCTTGAAGACGAAAGGGCCTCGTGATACGCCTATTTTTA
TAGGTTAATGTCATGATAATAATGGTTTCTTAGACGTCAGGTGGCACTTTTCGGGGAAATGTGCGCGGAA
CCCCTATTTGTTTATTTTTCTAAATACATTCAAATATGTATCCGCTCATGAGACAATAACCCTGATAAAT
GCTTCAATAATATTGAAAAAGGAAGAGTATGAGTATTCAACATTTCCGTGTCGCCCTTATTCCCTTTTTT
GCGGCATTTTGCCTTCCTGTTTTTGCTCACCCAGAAACGCTGGTGAAAGTAAAAGATGCTGAAGATCAGT
TGGGTGCACGAGTGGGTTACATCGAACTGGATCTCAACAGCGGTAAGATCCTTGAGAGTTTTCGCCCCGA
AGAACGTTTTCCAATGATGAGCACTTTTAAAGTTCTGCTATGTGGCGCGGTATTATCCCGTGTTGACGCC
GGGCAAGAGCAACTCGGTCGCCGCATACACTATTCTCAGAATGACTTGGTTGAGTACTCACCAGTCACAG
AAAAGCATCTTACGGATGGCATGACAGTAAGAGAATTATGCAGTGCTGCCATAACCATGAGTGATAACAC
TGCGGCCAACTTACTTCTGACAACGATCGGAGGACCGAAGGAGCTAACCGCTTTTTTGCACAACATGGGG
GATCATGTAACTCGCCTTGATCGTTGGGAACCGGAGCTGAATGAAGCCATACCAAACGACGAGCGTGACA
CCACGATGCCTGCAGCAATGGCAACAACGTTGCGCAAACTATTAACTGGCGAACTACTTACTCTAGCTTC
CCGGCAACAATTAATAGACTGGATGGAGGCGGATAAAGTTGCAGGACCACTTCTGCGCTCGGCCCTTCCG
GCTGGCTGGTTTATTGCTGATAAATCTGGAGCCGGTGAGCGTGGGTCTCGCGGTATCATTGCAGCACTGG
GGCCAGATGGTAAGCCCTCCCGTATCGTAGTTATCTACACGACGGGGAGTCAGGCAACTATGGATGAACG
AAATAGACAGATCGCTGAGATAGGTGCCTCACTGATTAAGCATTGGTAACTGTCAGACCAAGTTTACTCA
TATATACTTTAGATTGATTTAAAACTTCATTTTTAATTTAAAAGGATCTAGGTGAAGATCCTTTTTGATA
ATCTCATGACCAAAATCCCTTAACGTGAGTTTTCGTTCCACTGAGCGTCAGACCCCGTAGAAAAGATCAA
AGGATCTTCTTGAGATCCTTTTTTTCTGCGCGTAATCTGCTGCTTGCAAACAAAAAAACCACCGCTACCA
GCGGTGGTTTGTTTGCCGGATCAAGAGCTACCAACTCTTTTTCCGAAGGTAACTGGCTTCAGCAGAGCGC
AGATACCAAATACTGTCCTTCTAGTGTAGCCGTAGTTAGGCCACCACTTCAAGAACTCTGTAGCACCGCC
TACATACCTCGCTCTGCTAATCCTGTTACCAGTGGCTGCTGCCAGTGGCGATAAGTCGTGTCTTACCGGG
TTGGACTCAAGACGATAGTTACCGGATAAGGCGCAGCGGTCGGGCTGAACGGGGGGTTCGTGCACACAGC
CCAGCTTGGAGCGAACGACCTACACCGAACTGAGATACCTACAGCGTGAGCTATGAGAAAGCGCCACGCT
TCCCGAAGGGAGAAAGGCGGACAGGTATCCGGTAAGCGGCAGGGTCGGAACAGGAGAGCGCACGAGGGAG
CTTCCAGGGGGAAACGCCTGGTATCTTTATAGTCCTGTCGGGTTTCGCCACCTCTGACTTGAGCGTCGAT
TTTTGTGATGCTCGTCAGGGGGGCGGAGCCTATGGAAAAACGCCAGCAACGCGGCCTTTTTACGGTTCCT
GGCCTTTTGCTGGCCTTTTGCTCACATGTTCTTTCCTGCGTTATCCCCTGATTCTGTGGATAACCGTATT
ACCGCCTTTGAGTGAGCTGATACCGCTCGCCGCAGCCGAACGACCGAGCGCAGCGAGTCAGTGAGCGAGG
AAGCGGAAGAGCGCCTGATGCGGTATTTTCTCCTTACGCATCTGTGCGGTATTTCACACCGCATAAATTC
CGACACCATCGAATGGCGCAAAACCTTTCGCGGTATGGCATGATAGCGCCCGGAAGAGAGTCAATTCAGG
GTGGTGAATGTGAAACCAGTAACGTTATACGATGTCGCAGAGTATGCCGGTGTCTCTTATCAGACCGTTT
CCCGCGTGGTGAACCAGGCCAGCCACGTTTCTGCGAAAACGCGGGAAAAAGTGGAAGCGGCGATGGCGGA
GCTGAATTACATTCCCAACCGCGTGGCACAACAACTGGCGGGCAAACAGTCGTTGCTGATTGGCGTTGCC
ACCTCCAGTCTGGCCCTGCACGCGCCGTCGCAAATTGTCGCGGCGATTAAATCTCGCGCCGATCAACTGG
GTGCCAGCGTGGTGGTGTCGATGGTAGAACGAAGCGGCGTCGAAGCCTGTAAAGCGGCGGTGCACAATCT
TCTCGCGCAACGCGTCAGTGGGCTGATCATTAACTATCCGCTGGATGACCAGGATGCCATTGCTGTGGAA
GCTGCCTGCACTAATGTTCCGGCGTTATTTCTTGATGTCTCTGACCAGACACCCATCAACAGTATTATTT
TCTCCCATGAAGACGGTACGCGACTGGGCGTGGAGCATCTGGTCGCATTGGGTCACCAGCAAATCGCGCT
GTTAGCGGGCCCATTAAGTTCTGTCTCGGCGCGTCTGCGTCTGGCTGGCTGGCATAAATATCTCACTCGC
AATCAAATTCAGCCGATAGCGGAACGGGAAGGCGACTGGAGTGCCATGTCCGGTTTTCAACAAACCATGC
AAATGCTGAATGAGGGCATCGTTCCCACTGCGATGCTGGTTGCCAACGATCAGATGGCGCTGGGCGCAAT
GCGCGCCATTACCGAGTCCGGGCTGCGCGTTGGTGCGGATATCTCGGTAGTGGGATACGACGATACCGAA
GACAGCTCATGTTATATCCCGCCGTTAACCACCATCAAACAGGATTTTCGCCTGCTGGGGCAAACCAGCG
TGGACCGCTTGCTGCAACTCTCTCAGGGCCAGGCGGTGAAGGGCAATCAGCTGTTGCCCGTCTCACTGGT
GAAAAGAAAAACCACCCTGGCGCCCAATACGCAAACCGCCTCTCCCCGCGCGTTGGCCGATTCATTAATG
CAGCTGGCACGACAGGTTTCCCGACTGGAAAGCGGGCAGTGAGCGCAACGCAATTAATGTAAGTTAGCTC
ACTCATTAGGCACCCCAGGCTTTACACTTTATGCTTCCGGCTCGTATGTTGTGTGGAATTGTGAGCGGAT
AACAATTTCACACAGGAAACAGCTATGACCATGATTACGGATTCACTGGCCGTCGTTTTACAACGTCGTG
ACTGGGAAAACCCTGGCGTTACCCAACTTAATCGCCTTGCAGCACATCCCCCTTTCGCCAGCTGGCGTAA
TAGCGAAGAGGCCCGCACCGATCGCCCTTCCCAACAGTTGCGCAGCCTGAATGGCGAATGGCGCTTTGCC
TGGTTTCCGGCACCAGAAGCGGTGCCGGAAAGCTGGCTGGAGTGCGATCTTCCTGAGGCCGATACTGTCG
TCGTCCCCTCAAACTGGCAGATGCACGGTTACGATGCGCCCATCTACACCAACGTGACCTATCCCATTAC
GGTCAATCCGCCGTTTGTTCCCACGGAGAATCCGACGGGTTGTTACTCGCTCACATTTAATGTTGATGAA
AGCTGGCTACAGGAAGGCCAGACGCGAATTATTTTTGATGGCGTTGGAATTAGCTTATCGACTGCACGGT
GCACCAATGCTTCTGGCGTCAGGCAGCCATCGGAAGCTGTGGTATGGCTGTGCAGGTCGTAAATCACTGC
ATAATTCGTGTCGCTCAAGGCGCACTCCCGTTCTGGATAATGTTTTTT
